Addgene plasmid #58874: mCherry_LD 0_CS M_tTA-BFP
Purpose: MESA target chain with mCherry ectodomain, no linker domain, M cleavage sequence, and tTA-BFP fusion
Depositing lab: Joshua Leonard. Depositing organization: Northwestern University. Publication: Modular Extracellular Sensor Architecture for Engineering Mammalian Cell-based Devices. Daringer NM, Dudek RM, Schwarz KA, Leonard JN. ACS Synth Biol. 2014 Mar 11. 10.1021/sb400128g PubMed 24611683.
Backbone
  Vector backbone: pAAV
  Vector type: Mammalian Expression, AAV
Growth in bacteria
  Bacterial resistance: Ampicillin, 100 μg/mL
  Growth temperature: 37°C
  Growth strain: NEB Stable
  Copy number: Unknown
Gene/Insert
  Gene/Insert name: MESA target chain with mCherry ectodomain, cd28 transmembrane domain, mutated TEV cleavage sequence (M in P1')
  Species: Synthetic
  Insert size (bp): 2640
  Promoter: CMV
  Tag / fusion protein: EBFP (C terminal on insert)
  Cloning method: Restriction Enzyme; 5′ cloning site NheI (not destroyed); 3′ cloning site NotI (not destroyed)
  Sequencing primers: 5′ ATGTGCCGAGCCATCTCTCT; 3′ TTACTTGTACAGCTCGTCCA
Terms and licenses: Academic/Nonprofit Terms; Industry Terms: Not Available to Industry
How to cite: mCherry_LD 0_CS M_tTA-BFP was a gift from Joshua Leonard (Addgene plasmid # 58874 ; http://n2t.net/addgene:58874 ; RRID:Addgene_58874)
