[The description below was written by a language model from this plasmid's Addgene catalogue record and pLannotate feature annotations shown in this document.]
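Description:
mCherry_LD 0_CS M_tTA-BFP is an 8,160 bp mammalian expression plasmid built on a pAAV backbone. Its expression cassette lies between two AAV2 inverted terminal repeats, so it could in principle be packaged into recombinant AAV as well as used for direct transfection. In bacteria it is maintained through a high-copy ColE1/pUC-type origin and selected with ampicillin through the β-lactamase gene. An f1 origin and small remnants of lacZα, lacI, rop and M13 genes are annotated in the backbone and appear to be cloning leftovers rather than functional parts.

The payload is a synthetic 2,640 bp open reading frame cloned between NheI and NotI. It is driven by the CMV immediate-early enhancer and promoter and terminated by a β-globin polyadenylation signal. The frame encodes the "target chain" of the Modular Extracellular Sensor Architecture (MESA), an engineered receptor system for mammalian cells. From the N terminus, the feature table shows a short mouse CD4 fragment, most likely a signal peptide for membrane targeting. This is followed by mCherry as the extracellular domain, joined with no linker domain ("LD 0") to a CD28 transmembrane segment. The intracellular portion comprises a TEV protease cleavage sequence mutated to carry methionine at the P1′ position, then the tetracycline-controlled transactivator tTA (TetR fused to the VP16 activation domain), and a C-terminal EBFP2 tag.

In the MESA design, a partner chain carrying TEV protease is brought close to the target chain and cleaves it at this site. Cleavage releases tTA-BFP from the membrane so it can activate a tTA-responsive reporter. The P1′ variant and the linker length are tunable parameters of the design. The two fluorescent proteins presumably allow expression of the chain to be monitored.
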