Features (pLannotate 1.2.2; 26 found; start..end, strand, type, name):
    175..554     +  enhancer       CMV enhancer: human cytomegalovirus immediate early enhancer
    555..758     +  promoter       CMV promoter: human cytomegalovirus (CMV) immediate early promoter
    754..787     +  LTR            5' LTR (truncated) (fragment): truncated 5' long terminal repeat (LTR) from HIV-1
    803..821     +  promoter       T7 promoter: promoter for bacteriophage T7 RNA polymerase
    847..924     +  CDS            Cd4 (fragment): CD4_MOUSE - Experimental evidence at protein level: Swiss-Prot protein existence level 1. Integral membrane glycoprotein that plays an essential role in the immune response and serves multiple functions in responses against both external and internal offenses. In T-cells, functions primarily as a coreceptor for MHC class II molecule:peptide complex. The antigens presented by class II peptides are derived from extracellular proteins while class I peptides are derived from cytosolic proteins. Interacts simultaneously with the T-cell receptor (TCR) and the MHC class II presented by antigen presen
    925..1632    +  CDS            mCherry: mCherry is a basic (constitutively fluorescent) red fluorescent protein published in 2004, derived from Discosoma sp.. It is reported to be a very rapidly-maturing monomer with low acid sensitivity.
   1633..1710    +  CDS            Cd28 (fragment): CD28_MOUSE - Experimental evidence at protein level: Swiss-Prot protein existence level 1. Involved in T-cell activation, the induction of cell proliferation and cytokine production and promotion of T-cell survival. Enhances the production of IL4 and IL10 in T-cells in conjunction with TCR/CD3 ligation and CD40L costimulation. From Mus musculus (Mouse).
   1711..1728    +  CDS            TEV site (fragment): tobacco etch virus (TEV) protease recognition and cleavage site
   1732..2352    +  CDS            tetR: TETR2_ECOLX - Experimental evidence at protein level: Swiss-Prot protein existence level 1. TetR is the repressor of the tetracycline resistance element; its N-terminal region forms a helix-turn-helix structure and binds DNA. Binding of tetracycline to TetR reduces the repressor affinity for the tetracycline resistance gene (tetA) promoter operator sites. From Escherichia coli.
   2503..2735    +  CDS            VP16 AD (fragment): transcriptional activation domain of herpes simplex virus protein VP16 (Triezenberg et al., 1988; Cousens et al., 1989); UL48
   2767..3483    +  CDS            EBFP2: EBFP2 is a basic (constitutively fluorescent) blue fluorescent protein published in 2007, derived from Aequorea victoria. It is reported to be a rapidly-maturing monomer with moderate acid sensitivity.
   3488..3511    -  misc_feature   MCS (fragment): pBluescript multiple cloning site
   3526..3603    +  CDS            HBB (fragment): HBB_PONPY - Experimental evidence at transcript level: Swiss-Prot protein existence level 2. Involved in oxygen transport from the lung to the various peripheral tissues. From Pongo pygmaeus (Bornean orangutan).
   3607..3999    +  polyA_signal   β-globin poly(A): human β-globin polyadenylation signal
   4360..4487    +  repeat_region  AAV2 ITR (fragment): inverted terminal repeat of adeno-associated virus serotype 2 inverted
   4485..4557    +  CDS            lacZα (fragment): LacZα fragment of β-galactosidase; lacZ fragment
   4566..4919    +  CDS            M13 gene IV (fragment) (sequence partly withheld): pIV; IV; phage assembly
   4907..5362    +  rep_origin     f1 ori (sequence partly withheld): f1 bacteriophage origin of replication; arrow indicates direction of (+) strand synthesis
   5425..5828    +  CDS            M13 gene II (fragment) (sequence partly withheld): pII; II; replication
   5835..5934    -  misc_feature   bom (fragment): basis of mobility region from pBR322
   6036..6071    -  CDS            rop (fragment): Rop protein, which maintains plasmids at low copy number; rop
   6166..6270    +  promoter       AmpR promoter: bla
   6271..7131    +  CDS            AmpR: β-lactamase; bla; confers resistance to ampicillin, carbenicillin, and related antibiotics
   7302..7890    +  rep_origin     ori: high-copy-number ColE1/pMB1/pBR322/pUC origin of replication
   8073..8127    +  CDS            lacI (fragment): lac repressor; lacI; The lac repressor binds to the lac operator to inhibit transcription in E. coli. This inhibition can be relieved by adding lactose or isopropyl-β-D-thiogalactopyranoside (IPTG).
   8126..99      -  repeat_region  AAV2 ITR (across the origin): inverted terminal repeat of adeno-associated virus serotype 2 inverted
>Addgene plasmid #58874 | mCherry_LD 0_CS M_tTA-BFP | depositor full sequence | sequence record 94235 | mCherry_LD 0_CS M_tTA-BFP sequence 8160 bps
GGGCAAAGCCCGGGCGTCGGGCGACCTTTGGTCGCCCGGCCTCAGTGAGCGAGCGAGCGCGCAGAGAGGG
AGTGGCCAACTCCATCACTAGGGGTTCCTTGTAGTTAATGATTAACCCGCCATGCTACTTATCTACGTAG
CCATGCTCTAGGGATCCGGCCAGATATACGCGTTGACATTGATTATTGACTAGTTATTAATAGTAATCAA
TTACGGGGTCATTAGTTCATAGCCCATATATGGAGTTCCGCGTTACATAACTTACGGTAAATGGCCCGCC
TGGCTGACCGCCCAACGACCCCCGCCCATTGACGTCAATAATGACGTATGTTCCCATAGTAACGCCAATA
GGGACTTTCCATTGACGTCAATGGGTGGAGTATTTACGGTAAACTGCCCACTTGGCAGTACATCAAGTGT
ATCATATGCCAAGTACGCCCCCTATTGACGTCAATGACGGTAAATGGCCCGCCTGGCATTATGCCCAGTA
CATGACCTTATGGGACTTTCCTACTTGGCAGTACATCTACGTATTAGTCATCGCTATTACCATGGTGATG
CGGTTTTGGCAGTACATCAATGGGCGTGGATAGCGGTTTGACTCACGGGGATTTCCAAGTCTCCACCCCA
TTGACGTCAATGGGAGTTTGTTTTGGCACCAAAATCAACGGGACTTTCCAAAATGTCGTAACAACTCCGC
CCCATTGACGCAAATGGGCGGTAGGCGTGTACGGTGGGAGGTCTATATAAGCAGAGCTCTCTGGCTAACT
AGAGAACCCACTGCTTACTGGCTTATCGAAATTAATACGACTCACTATAGGGAGACCCAAGCTGGCTAGC
GCCATCATGTGCCGAGCCATCTCTCTTAGGCGCTTGCTGCTGCTGCTGCTGCAGCTGTCACAACTCCTAG
CTGTCACTCAAGGGATGGTGAGCAAGGGCGAGGAGGATAACATGGCCATCATCAAGGAGTTCATGCGCTT
CAAGGTGCACATGGAGGGCTCCGTGAACGGCCACGAGTTCGAGATCGAGGGCGAGGGCGAGGGCCGCCCC
TACGAGGGCACCCAGACCGCCAAGCTGAAGGTGACCAAGGGTGGCCCCCTGCCCTTCGCCTGGGACATCC
TGTCCCCTCAGTTCATGTACGGCTCCAAGGCCTACGTGAAGCACCCCGCCGACATCCCCGACTACTTGAA
GCTGTCCTTCCCCGAGGGCTTCAAGTGGGAGCGCGTGATGAACTTCGAGGACGGCGGCGTGGTGACCGTG
ACCCAGGACTCCTCCCTGCAGGACGGCGAGTTCATCTACAAGGTGAAGCTGCGCGGCACCAACTTCCCCT
CCGACGGCCCCGTAATGCAGAAGAAGACCATGGGCTGGGAGGCCTCCTCCGAGCGGATGTACCCCGAGGA
CGGCGCCCTGAAGGGCGAGATCAAGCAGAGGCTGAAGCTGAAGGACGGCGGCCACTACGACGCTGAGGTC
AAGACCACCTACAAGGCCAAGAAGCCCGTGCAGCTGCCCGGCGCCTACAACGTCAACATCAAGTTGGACA
TCACCTCCCACAACGAGGACTACACCATCGTGGAACAGTACGAACGCGCCGAGGGCCGCCACTCCACCGG
CGGCATGGACGAGCTGTACAAGAAGCTTTTTTGGGCACTGGTCGTGGTTGCTGGAGTCCTGTTTTGTTAT
GGCTTGCTAGTGACAGTGGCTCTTTGTGTTGAAAACCTGTATTTTCAGATGATGTCTAGATTAGATAAAA
GTAAAGTGATTAACAGCGCATTAGAGCTGCTTAATGAGGTCGGAATCGAAGGTTTAACAACCCGTAAACT
CGCCCAGAAGCTAGGTGTAGAGCAGCCTACATTGTATTGGCATGTAAAAAATAAGCGGGCTTTGCTCGAC
GCCTTAGCCATTGAGATGTTAGATAGGCACCATACTCACTTTTGCCCTTTAGAAGGGGAAAGCTGGCAAG
ATTTTTTACGTAATAACGCTAAAAGTTTTAGATGTGCTTTACTAAGTCATCGCGATGGAGCAAAAGTACA
TTTAGGTACACGGCCTACAGAAAAACAGTATGAAACTCTCGAAAATCAATTAGCCTTTTTATGCCAACAA
GGTTTTTCACTAGAGAATGCATTATATGCACTCAGCGCTGTGGGGCATTTTACTTTAGGTTGCGTATTGG
AAGATCAAGAGCATCAAGTCGCTAAAGAAGAAAGGGAAACACCTACTACTGATAGTATGCCGCCATTATT
ACGACAAGCTATCGAATTATTTGATCACCAAGGTGCAGAGCCAGCCTTCTTATTCGGCCTTGAATTGATC
ATATGCGGATTAGAAAAACAACTTAAATGTGAAAGTGGGTCCGCGTACAGCCGCGCGCGTACGAAAAACA
ATTACGGGTCTACCATCGAGGGCCTGCTCGATCTCCCGGACGACGACGCCCCCGAAGAGGCGGGGCTGGC
GGCTCCGCGCCTGTCCTTTCTCCCCGCGGGACACACGCGCAGACTGTCGACGGCCCCCCCGACCGATGTC
AGCCTGGGGGACGAGCTCCACTTAGACGGCGAGGACGTGGCGATGGCGCATGCCGACGCGCTAGACGATT
TCGATCTGGACATGTTGGGGGACGGGGATTCCCCGGGTCCGGGATTTACCCCCCACGACTCCGCCCCCTA
CGGCGCTCTGGATATGGCCGACTTCGAGTTTGAGCAGATGTTTACCGATGCCCTTGGAATTGACGAGTAC
GGTGGAGGTACCGGCGGAGGCTCCGGTGGTGGCTCTATGGTGAGCAAGGGCGAGGAGCTGTTCACCGGGG
TGGTGCCCATCCTGGTCGAGCTGGACGGCGACGTAAACGGCCACAAGTTCAGCGTGAGGGGCGAGGGCGA
GGGCGATGCCACCAACGGCAAGCTGACCCTGAAGTTCATCTGCACCACCGGCAAGCTGCCCGTGCCCTGG
CCCACCCTCGTGACCACCCTGAGCCACGGCGTGCAGTGCTTCGCCCGCTACCCCGACCACATGAAGCAGC
ACGACTTCTTCAAGTCCGCCATGCCCGAAGGCTACGTCCAGGAGCGCACCATCTTCTTCAAGGACGACGG
CACCTACAAGACCCGCGCCGAGGTGAAGTTCGAGGGCGACACCCTAGTGAACCGCATCGAGCTGAAGGGC
GTCGACTTCAAGGAGGACGGCAACATCCTGGGGCACAAGCTGGAGTACAACTTCAACAGCCACAACATCT
ATATCATGGCCGTCAAGCAGAAGAACGGCATCAAGGTGAACTTCAAGATCCGCCACAACGTGGAGGACGG
CAGCGTGCAGCTCGCCGACCACTACCAGCAGAACACCCCCATCGGCGACGGCCCCGTGCTGCTGCCCGAC
AGCCACTACCTGAGCACCCAGTCCGTGCTGAGCAAAGACCCCAACGAGAAGCGCGATCACATGGTCCTGC
TGGAGTTCCGCACCGCCGCCGGGATCACTCTCGGCATGGACGAGCTGTACAAGTAATAGCGGCCGCCACC
GCGGTGGAGCTGTTTAAACCTCGAGCAATTCACCCCACCAGTGCAGGCTGCCTATCAGAAAGTGGTGGCT
GGTGTGGCTAATGCCCTGGCCCACAAGTATCACTAAGCTCGCTTTCTTGCTGTCCAATTTCTATTAAAGG
TTCCTTTGTTCCCTAAGTCCAACTACTAAACTGGGGATATTATGAAGGGCCTTGAGCATCTGGATTCTGC
CTAATAAAAAACATTTATTTTCATTGCAATGATGTATTTAAATTATTTCTGAATATTTTACTAAAAAGGG
AATGTGGGAGGTCAGTGCATTTAAAACATAAAGAAATGAAGAGCTAGTTCAAACCTTGGGAAAATACACT
ATATCTTAAACTCCATGAAAGAAGGTGAGGCTGCAAACAGTAATGCACATTGGCAACAGCCCCTGATGCC
TATGCCTTATTCATCCCTCAGAAAAGGATTCAAGTAGAGGCTTGATTTGGAGGTTAAAGTTTTGCTATGC
TGTATTTTACATTACTTATTGTTTTAGCTGTCCTCATGAATGTCTTTTCACTACCCATTTGCTTATCCTG
CATCTCTCAGCCTTGACTCCACTCAGTTCTCTTGCTTAGAGATACCACCTTTCCCCTGAAGTGTTCCTTC
CATGTTTTACGGCGAGATGGTTTCTCCTCGCCTGGCCACTCAGCCTTAGTTGTCTCTGTTGTCTTATAGA
GGTCTACTTGAAGAAGGAAAAACAGGGGGCATGGTTTGACTGTCCTGTGAGCCCTTCTTCCCTGCCTCCC
CCACTCACAGTGACCCGGAATCCCTCGACATGGCAGTCTAGAGCATGGCTACGTAGATAAGTAGCATGGC
GGGTTAATCATTAACTACAAGGAACCCCTAGTGATGGAGTTGGCCACTCCCTCTCTGCGCGCTCGCTCGC
TCACTGAGGCCGGGCGACCAAAGGTCGCCCGACGCCCGGGCTTTGCCCGGGCGGCCTCAGTGAGCGAGCG
AGCGCGCCAGCTGGCGTAATAGCGAAGAGGCCCGCACCGATCGCCCTTCCCAACAGTTGCGCAGCCTGAA
TGGCGAATGGAATTCCAGACGATTGAGCGTCAAAATGTAGGTATTTCCATGAGCGTTTTTCCT
[38 nt withheld, positions 4614-4651]
C
[378 nt withheld, positions 4653-5030]
C
[91 nt withheld, positions 5032-5122]
A
[49 nt withheld, positions 5124-5172]
CCTTTGACGTTGGAGTCCACGTTCTTT
[37 nt withheld, positions 5200-5236]
ACCCTATCTCGGTCTATTCTTTTGATTTATAAGGGATTTTGCCGATTTCGGCCTATTGGTTAAAAAATGA
GCTGATTTAACAAAAATTTAACGCGAATTTTAACAAAAT
[37 nt withheld, positions 5346-5382]
T
[100 nt withheld, positions 5384-5483]
CTCAGGCAATGACCTGATAGCCTTTGTAG
[69 nt withheld, positions 5513-5581]
T
[44 nt withheld, positions 5583-5626]
ACCTACACATTACTCA
[44 nt withheld, positions 5643-5686]
TTGCGTTGAAATAAAGGCTTCTCCC
[83 nt withheld, positions 5712-5794]
TTCTTTGCCTTGCCTGTATGATTTATTGGATGTTGGAATTCCTGATGCGGTATTTTCTCCTTACGCATCT
GTGCGGTATTTCACACCGCATATGGTGCACTCTCAGTACAATCTGCTCTGATGCCGCATAGTTAAGCCAG
CCCCGACACCCGCCAACACCCGCTGACGCGCCCTGACGGGCTTGTCTGCTCCCGGCATCCGCTTACAGAC
AAGCTGTGACCGTCTCCGGGAGCTGCATGTGTCAGAGGTTTTCACCGTCATCACCGAAACGCGCGAGACG
AAAGGGCCTCGTGATACGCCTATTTTTATAGGTTAATGTCATGATAATAATGGTTTCTTAGACGTCAGGT
GGCACTTTTCGGGGAAATGTGCGCGGAACCCCTATTTGTTTATTTTTCTAAATACATTCAAATATGTATC
CGCTCATGAGACAATAACCCTGATAAATGCTTCAATAATATTGAAAAAGGAAGAGTATGAGTATTCAACA
TTTCCGTGTCGCCCTTATTCCCTTTTTTGCGGCATTTTGCCTTCCTGTTTTTGCTCACCCAGAAACGCTG
GTGAAAGTAAAAGATGCTGAAGATCAGTTGGGTGCACGAGTGGGTTACATCGAACTGGATCTCAACAGCG
GTAAGATCCTTGAGAGTTTTCGCCCCGAAGAACGTTTTCCAATGATGAGCACTTTTAAAGTTCTGCTATG
TGGCGCGGTATTATCCCGTATTGACGCCGGGCAAGAGCAACTCGGTCGCCGCATACACTATTCTCAGAAT
GACTTGGTTGAGTACTCACCAGTCACAGAAAAGCATCTTACGGATGGCATGACAGTAAGAGAATTATGCA
GTGCTGCCATAACCATGAGTGATAACACTGCGGCCAACTTACTTCTGACAACGATCGGAGGACCGAAGGA
GCTAACCGCTTTTTTGCACAACATGGGGGATCATGTAACTCGCCTTGATCGTTGGGAACCGGAGCTGAAT
GAAGCCATACCAAACGACGAGCGTGACACCACGATGCCTGTAGCAATGGCAACAACGTTGCGCAAACTAT
TAACTGGCGAACTACTTACTCTAGCTTCCCGGCAACAATTAATAGACTGGATGGAGGCGGATAAAGTTGC
AGGACCACTTCTGCGCTCGGCCCTTCCGGCTGGCTGGTTTATTGCTGATAAATCTGGAGCCGGTGAGCGT
GGGTCTCGCGGTATCATTGCAGCACTGGGGCCAGATGGTAAGCCCTCCCGTATCGTAGTTATCTACACGA
CGGGGAGTCAGGCAACTATGGATGAACGAAATAGACAGATCGCTGAGATAGGTGCCTCACTGATTAAGCA
TTGGTAACTGTCAGACCAAGTTTACTCATATATACTTTAGATTGATTTAAAACTTCATTTTTAATTTAAA
AGGATCTAGGTGAAGATCCTTTTTGATAATCTCATGACCAAAATCCCTTAACGTGAGTTTTCGTTCCACT
GAGCGTCAGACCCCGTAGAAAAGATCAAAGGATCTTCTTGAGATCCTTTTTTTCTGCGCGTAATCTGCTG
CTTGCAAACAAAAAAACCACCGCTACCAGCGGTGGTTTGTTTGCCGGATCAAGAGCTACCAACTCTTTTT
CCGAAGGTAACTGGCTTCAGCAGAGCGCAGATACCAAATACTGTCCTTCTAGTGTAGCCGTAGTTAGGCC
ACCACTTCAAGAACTCTGTAGCACCGCCTACATACCTCGCTCTGCTAATCCTGTTACCAGTGGCTGCTGC
CAGTGGCGATAAGTCGTGTCTTACCGGGTTGGACTCAAGACGATAGTTACCGGATAAGGCGCAGCGGTCG
GGCTGAACGGGGGGTTCGTGCACACAGCCCAGCTTGGAGCGAACGACCTACACCGAACTGAGATACCTAC
AGCGTGAGCTATGAGAAAGCGCCACGCTTCCCGAAGGGAGAAAGGCGGACAGGTATCCGGTAAGCGGCAG
GGTCGGAACAGGAGAGCGCACGAGGGAGCTTCCAGGGGGAAACGCCTGGTATCTTTATAGTCCTGTCGGG
TTTCGCCACCTCTGACTTGAGCGTCGATTTTTGTGATGCTCGTCAGGGGGGCGGAGCCTATGGAAAAACG
CCAGCAACGCGGCCTTTTTACGGTTCCTGGCCTTTTGCTGGCCTTTTGCTCACATGTTCTTTCCTGCGTT
ATCCCCTGATTCTGTGGATAACCGTATTACCGCCTTTGAGTGAGCTGATACCGCTCGCCGCAGCCGAACG
ACCGAGCGCAGCGAGTCAGTGAGCGAGGAAGCGGAAGAGCGCCCAATACGCAAACCGCCTCTCCCCGCGC
GTTGGCCGATTCATTAATGCAGCAGCTGCGCGCTCGCTCGCTCACTGAGGCCGCCC
