>Addgene plasmid #58874 | mCherry_LD 0_CS M_tTA-BFP | addgene partial sequence | sequence record 97310 | TNT-rtTA 5'-CTAAAGTAAAATGCCCCACAGC-3'
CCTTGTTGGCATAAAAAGGCTAATTGATTTTCGAGAGTTTCATACTGTTTTTCTGTAGGCCGTGTACCTA
AATGTACTTTTGCTCCATCGCGATGACTTAGTAAAGCACATCTAAAACTTTTAGCGTTATTACGTAAAAA
ATCTTGCCAGCTTTCCCCTTCTAAAGGGCAAAAGTGAGTATGGTGCCTATCTAACATCTCAATGGCTAAG
GCGTCGAGCAAAGCCCGCTTATTTTTTACATGCCAATACAATGTAGGCTGCTCTACACCTAGCTTCTGGG
CGAGTTTACGGGTTGTTAAACCTTCGATTCCGACCTCATTAAGCAGCTCTAATGCGCTGTTAATCACTTT
ACTTTTATCTAATCTAGACATCATCTGAAAATACAGGTTTTCAACACAAAGAGCCACTGTCACTAGCAAG
CCATAACAAAACAGGACTCCAGCAACCACGACCAGTGCCCAAAAAAGCTTCTTGTACAGCTCGTCCATGC
CGCCGGTGGAGTGGCGGCCCTCGGCGCGTTCGTACTGTTCCACGATGGTGTAGTCCTCGTTGTGGGAGGT
GATGTCCAACTTGATGTTGACGTTGTAGGCGCCGGGCAGCTGCACGGGCTTCTTGGCCTTGTAGGTGGTC
TTGACCTCAGCGTCGTAGTGGCCGCCGTCCTTCAGCTTCAGCCTCTGCTTGATCTCGCCCTTCAGGGCGC
CGTCCTCGGGGTACATCCGCTCGGAGGAGGCCTCCCAGCCCATGGTCTTCTTCTGCATTAC
