>Addgene plasmid #58874 | mCherry_LD 0_CS M_tTA-BFP | addgene partial sequence | sequence record 97313 | TetR-F1 5'-TTGATCACCAAGGTGCAGAG-3'
CAACTTAAATGTGAAAGTGGGTCCGCGTACAGCCGCGCGCGTACGAAAAACAATTACGGGTCTACCATCG
AGGGCCTGCTCGATCTCCCGGACGACGACGCCCCCGAAGAGGCGGGGCTGGCGGCTCCGCGCCTGTCCTT
TCTCCCCGCGGGACACACGCGCAGACTGTCGACGGCCCCCCCGACCGATGTCAGCCTGGGGGACGAGCTC
CACTTAGACGGCGAGGACGTGGCGATGGCGCATGCCGACGCGCTAGACGATTTCGATCTGGACATGTTGG
GGGACGGGGATTCCCCGGGTCCGGGATTTACCCCCCACGACTCCGCCCCCTACGGCGCTCTGGATATGGC
CGACTTCGAGTTTGAGCAGATGTTTACCGATGCCCTTGGAATTGACGAGTACGGTGGAGGTACCGGCGGA
GGCTCCGGTGGTGGCTCTATGGTGAGCAAGGGCGAGGAGCTGTTCACCGGGGTGGTGCCCATCCTGGTCG
AGCTGGACGGCGACGTAAACGGCCACAAGTTCAGCGTGAGGGGCGAGGGCGAGGGCGATGCCACCAACGG
CAAGCTGACCCTGAAGTTCATCTGCACCACCGGCAAGCTGCCCGTGCCCTGG
