>Addgene plasmid #58874 | mCherry_LD 0_CS M_tTA-BFP | addgene partial sequence | sequence record 97317 | hbeta-globpA-R 5'-AGGCCCTTCATAATATCCCCA-3'
AAATTGGACAGCAAGAAAGCGAGCTTAGTGATACTTGTGGGCCAGGGCATTAGCCACACCAGCCACCACT
TTCTGATAGGCAGCCTGCACTGGTGGGGTGAATTGCTCGAGGTTTAAACAGCTCCACCGCGGTGGCGGCC
GCTATTACTTGTACAGCTCGTCCATGCCGAGAGTGATCCCGGCGGCGGTGCGGAACTCCAGCAGGACCAT
GTGATCGCGCTTCTCGTTGGGGTCTTTGCTCAGCACGGACTGGGTGCTCAGGTAGTGGCTGTCGGGCAGC
AGCACGGGGCCGTCGCCGATGGGGGTGTTCTGCTGGTAGTGGTCGGCGAGCTGCACGCTGCCGTCCTCCA
CGTTGTGGCGGATCTTGAAGTTCACCTTGATGCCGTTCTTCTGCTTGACGGCCATGATATAGATGTTGTG
GCTGTTGAAGTTGTACTCCAGCTTGTGCCCCAGGATGTTGCCGTCCTCCTTGAAGTCGACGCCCTTCAGC
TCGATGCGGTTCACT
