>Addgene plasmid #58874 | mCherry_LD 0_CS M_tTA-BFP | addgene partial sequence | sequence record 129114 | CMV-F 5'-CGCAAATGGGCGGTAGGCGTG-3'
ACTAGAGAACCCACTGCTTACTGGCTTATCGAAATTAATACGACTCACTATAGGGAGACCCAAGCTGGCT
AGCGCCATCATGTGCCGAGCCATCTCTCTTAGGCGCTTGCTGCTGCTGCTGCTGCAGCTGTCACAACTCC
TAGCTGTCACTCAAGGGATGGTGAGCAAGGGCGAGGAGGATAACATGGCCATCATCAAGGAGTTCATGCG
CTTCAAGGTGCACATGGAGGGCTCCGTGAACGGCCACGAGTTCGAGATCGAGGGCGAGGGCGAGGGCCGC
CCCTACGAGGGCACCCAGACCGCCAAGCTGAAGGTGACCAAGGGTGGCCCCCTGCCCTTCGCCTGGGACA
TCCTGTCCCCTCAGTTCATGTACGGCTCCAAGGCCTACGTGAAGCACCCCGCCGACATCCCCGACTACTT
GAAGCTGTCCTTCCCCGAGGGCTTCAAGTGGGAGCGCGTGATGAACTTCGAGGACGGCGGCGTGGTGACC
GTGACCCAGGACTCCTCCCTGCAGGACGGCGAGTTCATCTACAAGGTGAAGCTGCGCGGCACCAACTTCC
CCTCCGACGGCCCCGTAATGCAGAAGAAGACCATGGGCTGGGAGGCCTCCTCCGAGCGGATGTACCCCGA
GGACGGCGCCCTGAAGGGCGAGATCAAGCAGAGGCTGAAGCTGAAGGACGGCGGCCACTACGACGCTGAG
GTCAAGACCACCTACAAGGCCAAGAAGCCCGTGCAGCTGCCCGGCGCCTACAACGTCAACATCAA
